LOCUS       Exported 7013 bp ds-DNA circular SYN 12-MAY-2021
DEFINITION  Expresses JRGECO1a under control of eukaryotic Ef1a promoter after
            Flp-dependent recombination..
ACCESSION   .
VERSION     .
KEYWORDS    pAAV-Ef1a-fDIO-JRGECO1a
SOURCE      synthetic DNA construct
  ORGANISM  synthetic DNA construct
REFERENCE   1 (bases 1 to 7013)
  TITLE     AAV constructs for Flp-dependent expression of fluorescent proteins
            and calcium indicators
  JOURNAL   Unpublished
REFERENCE   2 (bases 1 to 7013)
  AUTHORS   .
  TITLE     Direct Submission
  JOURNAL   Exported May 12, 2021 from SnapGene Server 1.1.58
            http://www.snapgene.com
FEATURES             Location/Qualifiers
     source          1..7013
                     /organism="synthetic DNA construct"
                     /mol_type="other DNA"
     repeat_region   1..130
                     /label=AAV2 ITR (alternate)
                     /note="Functional equivalent of wild-type AAV2 ITR"
     promoter        231..1409
                     /label=EF-1-alpha promoter
                     /note="strong constitutive promoter for human elongation
                     factor EF-1-alpha"
     intron          462..1400
                     /label=EF-1-alpha intron A
                     /note="intron upstream of the start codon of human
                     EF-1-alpha"
     primer_bind     1357..1377
                     /label=EF1a-F
                     /note="Human elongation factor-1a promoter, forward primer"
     protein_bind    1440..1473
                     /label=FRT (minimal)
                     /bound_moiety="FLP recombinase from the Saccharomyces
                     cerevisiae 2u plasmid"
                     /note="supports FLP-mediated excision but not integration
                     (Turan and Bode, 2011)"
     primer_bind     complement(2036..2055)
                     /label=mCherry-F
                     /note="mCherry, forward primer"
     CDS             complement(2751..2807)
                     /codon_start=1
                     /product="calmodulin-binding peptide from avian smooth
                     muscle myosin light chain kinase"
                     /label=calmodulin-binding peptide
                     /translation="RRKWNKAGHAVRAIGRLSS"
     CDS             complement(2835..2858)
                     /codon_start=1
                     /product="Xpress(TM) epitope tag, including an enterokinase
                     recognition and cleavage site"
                     /label=Xpress(TM) tag
                     /translation="DLYDDDDK"
     CDS             complement(2862..2894)
                     /codon_start=1
                     /product="leader peptide from bacteriophage T7 gene 10"
                     /label=T7 tag (gene 10 leader)
                     /note="promotes efficient translation in E. coli"
                     /translation="MASMTGGQQMG"
     CDS             complement(2898..2915)
                     /codon_start=1
                     /product="6xHis affinity tag"
                     /label=6xHis
                     /translation="HHHHHH"
     protein_bind    complement(2998..3031)
                     /label=FRT (minimal)
                     /bound_moiety="FLP recombinase from the Saccharomyces
                     cerevisiae 2u plasmid"
                     /note="supports FLP-mediated excision but not integration
                     (Turan and Bode, 2011)"
     misc_feature    3140..3728
                     /label=WPRE
                     /note="woodchuck hepatitis virus posttranscriptional
                     regulatory element"
     primer_bind     complement(3193..3213)
                     /label=WPRE-R
                     /note="WPRE, reverse primer"
     CDS             complement(3611..3622)
                     /codon_start=1
                     /product="Factor Xa recognition and cleavage site"
                     /label=Factor Xa site
                     /translation="IEGR"
     polyA_signal    3760..4236
                     /label=hGH poly(A) signal
                     /note="human growth hormone polyadenylation signal"
     primer_bind     complement(3959..3978)
                     /label=hGH-PA-R
                     /note="Human growth hormone terminator, reverse primer"
     repeat_region   4276..4416
                     /label=AAV2 ITR
                     /note="inverted terminal repeat of adeno-associated virus
                     serotype 2"
     repeat_region   4276..4405
                     /label=AAV2 ITR
     rep_origin      4491..4946
                     /direction=RIGHT
                     /label=f1 ori
                     /note="f1 bacteriophage origin of replication; arrow
                     indicates direction of (+) strand synthesis"
     primer_bind     complement(4578..4597)
                     /label=F1ori-R
                     /note="F1 origin, reverse primer"
     primer_bind     4788..4809
                     /label=F1ori-F
                     /note="F1 origin, forward primer"
     primer_bind     complement(4963..4982)
                     /label=pRS-marker
                     /note="pRS vectors, use to sequence yeast selectable
                     marker"
     primer_bind     5082..5104
                     /label=pGEX 3'
                     /note="pGEX vectors, reverse primer"
     primer_bind     complement(5142..5160)
                     /label=pBRforEco
                     /note="pBR322 vectors, upsteam of EcoRI site, forward
                     primer"
     promoter        5228..5332
                     /gene="bla"
                     /label=AmpR promoter
     CDS             5333..6193
                     /codon_start=1
                     /gene="bla"
                     /product="beta-lactamase"
                     /label=AmpR
                     /note="confers resistance to ampicillin, carbenicillin, and
                     related antibiotics"
                     /translation="MSIQHFRVALIPFFAAFCLPVFAHPETLVKVKDAEDQLGARVGYI
                     ELDLNSGKILESFRPEERFPMMSTFKVLLCGAVLSRIDAGQEQLGRRIHYSQNDLVEYS
                     PVTEKHLTDGMTVRELCSAAITMSDNTAANLLLTTIGGPKELTAFLHNMGDHVTRLDRW
                     EPELNEAIPNDERDTTMPVAMATTLRKLLTGELLTLASRQQLIDWMEADKVAGPLLRSA
                     LPAGWFIADKSGAGERGSRGIIAALGPDGKPSRIVVIYTTGSQATMDERNRQIAEIGAS
                     LIKHW"
     primer_bind     complement(5551..5570)
                     /label=Amp-R
                     /note="Ampicillin resistance gene, reverse primer"
     rep_origin      6364..6952
                     /direction=RIGHT
                     /label=ori
                     /note="high-copy-number ColE1/pMB1/pBR322/pUC origin of
                     replication"
     primer_bind     6853..6872
                     /label=pBR322ori-F
                     /note="pBR322 origin, forward primer"
ORIGIN
        1 cctgcaggca gctgcgcgct cgctcgctca ctgaggccgc ccgggcgtcg ggcgaccttt
       61 ggtcgcccgg cctcagtgag cgagcgagcg cgcagagagg gagtggccaa ctccatcact
      121 aggggttcct gcggccgcac gcgtaagctt tgcaaagatg gataaagttt taaacagaga
      181 ggaatctttg cagctaatgg accttctagg tcttgaaagg agtgggaatt ggctccggtg
      241 cccgtcagtg ggcagagcgc acatcgccca cagtccccga gaagttgggg ggaggggtcg
      301 gcaattgaac cggtgcctag agaaggtggc gcggggtaaa ctgggaaagt gatgtcgtgt
      361 actggctccg cctttttccc gagggtgggg gagaaccgta tataagtgca gtagtcgccg
      421 tgaacgttct ttttcgcaac gggtttgccg ccagaacaca ggtaagtgcc gtgtgtggtt
      481 cccgcgggcc tggcctcttt acgggttatg gcccttgcgt gccttgaatt acttccacct
      541 ggctgcagta cgtgattctt gatcccgagc ttcgggttgg aagtgggtgg gagagttcga
      601 ggccttgcgc ttaaggagcc ccttcgcctc gtgcttgagt tgaggcctgg cctgggcgct
      661 ggggccgccg cgtgcgaatc tggtggcacc ttcgcgcctg tctcgctgct ttcgataagt
      721 ctctagccat ttaaaatttt tgatgacctg ctgcgacgct ttttttctgg caagatagtc
      781 ttgtaaatgc gggccaagat ctgcacactg gtatttcggt ttttggggcc gcgggcggcg
      841 acggggcccg tgcgtcccag cgcacatgtt cggcgaggcg gggcctgcga gcgcggccac
      901 cgagaatcgg acgggggtag tctcaagctg gccggcctgc tctggtgcct ggcctcgcgc
      961 cgccgtgtat cgccccgccc tgggcggcaa ggctggcccg gtcggcacca gttgcgtgag
     1021 cggaaagatg gccgcttccc ggccctgctg cagggagctc aaaatggagg acgcggcgct
     1081 cgggagagcg ggcgggtgag tcacccacac aaaggaaaag ggcctttccg tcctcagccg
     1141 tcgcttcatg tgactccacg gagtaccggg cgccgtccag gcacctcgat tagttctcga
     1201 gcttttggag tacgtcgtct ttaggttggg gggaggggtt ttatgcgatg gagtttcccc
     1261 acactgagtg ggtggagact gaagttaggc cagcttggca cttgatgtaa ttctccttgg
     1321 aatttgccct ttttgagttt ggatcttggt tcattctcaa gcctcagaca gtggttcaaa
     1381 gtttttttct tccatttcag gtgtcgtgag gtaccggatc ctctagagtc gactccggag
     1441 aagttcctat tctctagaaa gtataggaac ttcgcagaat ggtagctgga ttgtagctgc
     1501 tattagcaat atgaaacctc ttagaagttc ctattcttca aaaggtatag gaacttcggc
     1561 gcggccgcct acttcgctgt catcatttgt acaaactctt cgtagtttac ctgaccatcc
     1621 ccatcgatgt ctgctaccct gatcatttca tcaacctcct catctgttaa cttctctcca
     1681 aggtctgtca tcacgtggcg aagctctgct gcgccgatgt agccattgcc gtccttatca
     1741 aacacgcgga acgcttcgcg aatttcctct tcactgtctg tgtcattcat ttttcttgcc
     1801 atcatcgtca ggaactcagg gaagtcgaat gtgccgtcac cgtcggcatc tacttcattg
     1861 atcatgtcct gcagctctgc ttctgtgggg ttctgcccca gcgatcggaa caccgtccca
     1921 agctccttgg ttgttatcgt cccatccccg tccttgtcaa atagggagaa agcctcttta
     1981 aattctgcga tctgctcttc agtcaggtcg tcacgcgtag cctcccagcc catggtcttc
     2041 ttctgcatta cggggccgtc gggggggaag ttggtgccgc gcagcttcac cttgtagatg
     2101 aatacgccgt cctgcaggga ggagtcctgg ttcacgtgaa taatgccgcc gtcctcgaag
     2161 ttcatcacgc gctcccacct gaagccctcg gggaaggaca gcttgaagta gtcggggatg
     2221 tcggctgggt gcttaatgta ggccttggag ccgtacatga actgagggga caggatgtcc
     2281 caggcgaagg gcagggggcc acccttggtc accttcagct tagcggtctg aaaggcctcg
     2341 taggggcggc cctcgccctc gccctcgatc tcgaactcgt ggccgttcac ggagccctcc
     2401 atgtgcacct tgaagcgcat gaactccttg atgatggcca tgttatcctc ctcgcccttg
     2461 ctcaccagac tcccgcctgt acctcccttg tacagctcgt ccatgccgcc ggtggagtgg
     2521 cggccctcgg cgcgttcgca ctgttccacg atggtgtagt cctcgttgtg ggacacgatg
     2581 tccaacttga tgtccacgat gtaggcgccg ggcagctgca cgggcttctt ggccttgtag
     2641 gtggtcttga cctcggcggc gtagtggccg ccgtccttca gcctcagccc cttcttgatc
     2701 tcgctcttca gggcgccgtc ctcggggtac atccgctcgg aaaccacggg tgagctcagc
     2761 cgacctatag ctctgactgc gtgacctgcc ttattccact tacgacgtga tgagtcgacc
     2821 attgttgcga gatccttatc gtcatcgtcg tacagatccc gacccatttg ctgtccacca
     2881 gtcatgctag ccataccatg atgatgatga tgatgagaac ctcctccagt cttgttaata
     2941 tcaagtccag ccaacttaag agcaagctcg ttctgcagca tggtggcgag atctagcgaa
     3001 gttcctatac tttctagaga ataggaactt cttgccttaa cccagaaatt atcactgtta
     3061 ttctttagaa tggtgcaaag agaagttcct ataccttttg aagaatagga acttcgaatt
     3121 cgatatcaag cttatcgata atcaacctct ggattacaaa atttgtgaaa gattgactgg
     3181 tattcttaac tatgttgctc cttttacgct atgtggatac gctgctttaa tgcctttgta
     3241 tcatgctatt gcttcccgta tggctttcat tttctcctcc ttgtataaat cctggttgct
     3301 gtctctttat gaggagttgt ggcccgttgt caggcaacgt ggcgtggtgt gcactgtgtt
     3361 tgctgacgca acccccactg gttggggcat tgccaccacc tgtcagctcc tttccgggac
     3421 tttcgctttc cccctcccta ttgccacggc ggaactcatc gccgcctgcc ttgcccgctg
     3481 ctggacaggg gctcggctgt tgggcactga caattccgtg gtgttgtcgg ggaaatcatc
     3541 gtcctttcct tggctgctcg cctatgttgc cacctggatt ctgcgcggga cgtccttctg
     3601 ctacgtccct tcggccctca atccagcgga ccttccttcc cgcggcctgc tgccggctct
     3661 gcggcctctt ccgcgtcttc gccttcgccc tcagacgagt cggatctccc tttgggccgc
     3721 ctccccgcat cgataccgag cgctgctcga gagatctacg ggtggcatcc ctgtgacccc
     3781 tccccagtgc ctctcctggc cctggaagtt gccactccag tgcccaccag ccttgtccta
     3841 ataaaattaa gttgcatcat tttgtctgac taggtgtcct tctataatat tatggggtgg
     3901 aggggggtgg tatggagcaa ggggcaagtt gggaagacaa cctgtagggc ctgcggggtc
     3961 tattgggaac caagctggag tgcagtggca caatcttggc tcactgcaat ctccgcctcc
     4021 tgggttcaag cgattctcct gcctcagcct cccgagttgt tgggattcca ggcatgcatg
     4081 accaggctca gctaattttt gtttttttgg tagagacggg gtttcaccat attggccagg
     4141 ctggtctcca actcctaatc tcaggtgatc tacccacctt ggcctcccaa attgctggga
     4201 ttacaggcgt gaaccactgc tcccttccct gtccttctga ttttgtaggt aaccacgtgc
     4261 ggaccgagcg gccgcaggaa cccctagtga tggagttggc cactccctct ctgcgcgctc
     4321 gctcgctcac tgaggccggg cgaccaaagg tcgcccgacg cccgggcttt gcccgggcgg
     4381 cctcagtgag cgagcgagcg cgcagctgcc tgcaggggcg cctgatgcgg tattttctcc
     4441 ttacgcatct gtgcggtatt tcacaccgca tannnnnnnn nnnnnnnnnn nnnnnnnnnn
     4501 nnnnnnnnnn nnnnnnnnnn nnnnnnnnnn nnnnnnnnnn nnnnnnnnnn nnnnnnnnnn
     4561 nnnnnnntnn nnnnnnnnnn nnnnnnnnnn nnnnnnnnnn nnnnnnnnnn nnnncnnnnn
     4621 nnnnnnnnnn nnnnnnnnnn nnnnnnnnnn nnnnnnnnnn nnnnnnnnnn nnnnnnnnnn
     4681 nnnnnnnnnn nnnnnnnnnn nnnnnnnnnn nnnnnnnnnn nnnnnnnnnn nnnnnnnnnn
     4741 nnnnnnnnnn nnnnnncctt tgacgttgga gtccacgttc tttaatagtg gactcttgtt
     4801 ccaaactgga acaacactca actctatctc gggctattct tttgatttat aagggatttt
     4861 gccgatttcg gtctattggt taaaaaatga gctgatttaa caaaaattta acgcgaattt
     4921 taacaaaata ttaacgttta caattttatg gtgcactctc agtacaatct gctctgatgc
     4981 cgcatagtta agccagcccc gacacccgcc aacacccgct gacgcgccct gacgggcttg
     5041 tctgctcccg gcatccgctt acagacaagc tgtgaccgtc tccgggagct gcatgtgtca
     5101 gaggttttca ccgtcatcac cgaaacgcgc gagacgaaag ggcctcgtga tacgcctatt
     5161 tttataggtt aatgtcatga taataatggt ttcttagacg tcaggtggca cttttcgggg
     5221 aaatgtgcgc ggaaccccta tttgtttatt tttctaaata cattcaaata tgtatccgct
     5281 catgagacaa taaccctgat aaatgcttca ataatattga aaaaggaaga gtatgagtat
     5341 tcaacatttc cgtgtcgccc ttattccctt ttttgcggca ttttgccttc ctgtttttgc
     5401 tcacccagaa acgctggtga aagtaaaaga tgctgaagat cagttgggtg cacgagtggg
     5461 ttacatcgaa ctggatctca acagcggtaa gatccttgag agttttcgcc ccgaagaacg
     5521 ttttccaatg atgagcactt ttaaagttct gctatgtggc gcggtattat cccgtattga
     5581 cgccgggcaa gagcaactcg gtcgccgcat acactattct cagaatgact tggttgagta
     5641 ctcaccagtc acagaaaagc atcttacgga tggcatgaca gtaagagaat tatgcagtgc
     5701 tgccataacc atgagtgata acactgcggc caacttactt ctgacaacga tcggaggacc
     5761 gaaggagcta accgcttttt tgcacaacat gggggatcat gtaactcgcc ttgatcgttg
     5821 ggaaccggag ctgaatgaag ccataccaaa cgacgagcgt gacaccacga tgcctgtagc
     5881 aatggcaaca acgttgcgca aactattaac tggcgaacta cttactctag cttcccggca
     5941 acaattaata gactggatgg aggcggataa agttgcagga ccacttctgc gctcggccct
     6001 tccggctggc tggtttattg ctgataaatc tggagccggt gagcgtgggt ctcgcggtat
     6061 cattgcagca ctggggccag atggtaagcc ctcccgtatc gtagttatct acacgacggg
     6121 gagtcaggca actatggatg aacgaaatag acagatcgct gagataggtg cctcactgat
     6181 taagcattgg taactgtcag accaagttta ctcatatata ctttagattg atttaaaact
     6241 tcatttttaa tttaaaagga tctaggtgaa gatccttttt gataatctca tgaccaaaat
     6301 cccttaacgt gagttttcgt tccactgagc gtcagacccc gtagaaaaga tcaaaggatc
     6361 ttcttgagat cctttttttc tgcgcgtaat ctgctgcttg caaacaaaaa aaccaccgct
     6421 accagcggtg gtttgtttgc cggatcaaga gctaccaact ctttttccga aggtaactgg
     6481 cttcagcaga gcgcagatac caaatactgt tcttctagtg tagccgtagt taggccacca
     6541 cttcaagaac tctgtagcac cgcctacata cctcgctctg ctaatcctgt taccagtggc
     6601 tgctgccagt ggcgataagt cgtgtcttac cgggttggac tcaagacgat agttaccgga
     6661 taaggcgcag cggtcgggct gaacgggggg ttcgtgcaca cagcccagct tggagcgaac
     6721 gacctacacc gaactgagat acctacagcg tgagctatga gaaagcgcca cgcttcccga
     6781 agggagaaag gcggacaggt atccggtaag cggcagggtc ggaacaggag agcgcacgag
     6841 ggagcttcca gggggaaacg cctggtatct ttatagtcct gtcgggtttc gccacctctg
     6901 acttgagcgt cgatttttgt gatgctcgtc aggggggcgg agcctatgga aaaacgccag
     6961 caacgcggcc tttttacggt tcctggcctt ttgctggcct tttgctcaca tgt
//
