[The description below was written by a language model from this plasmid's Addgene catalogue record and the feature table of its GenBank file.]
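Description:
pAAV-Ef1a-fDIO-JRGECO1a is an AAV transfer plasmid for mammalian expression that makes the red genetically encoded calcium indicator jRGECO1a conditional on Flp recombinase activity. It was built on the pAAV-Ef1a-fDIO backbone by removing the original EYFP coding sequence and inserting a synthetic NES-JRGECO1a cDNA of about 1.4 kb taken from an earlier plasmid; both cloning sites were destroyed in the process. The plasmid is propagated in E. coli from a high-copy ColE1/pUC-type origin under ampicillin selection (AmpR/beta-lactamase) and also carries an f1 phage origin. The catalogue lists a total size of 7025 bp, while the held sequence record is 7013 bp.

The expression cassette lies between two AAV2 inverted terminal repeats, which allow it to be packaged into recombinant AAV particles. The human EF-1-alpha promoter, including its intron A, sits upstream of the indicator coding sequence, which is placed in the antisense orientation and flanked by Flp recognition sites. The feature table annotates one minimal FRT on each side, in opposing orientation; further variant sites typical of a double-inverted design are not annotated. In this state no functional protein is made. Flp-mediated recombination inverts the cassette into the sense orientation so that the promoter drives expression. Annotated parts of the inverted open reading frame include the N-terminal 6xHis, T7 leader and Xpress tags, the myosin light chain kinase calmodulin-binding peptide and mCherry-related sequence. A WPRE and the human growth hormone polyadenylation signal follow to enhance transcript stability and processing. The construct is suited to viral delivery for calcium imaging restricted to Flp-expressing cell populations.
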