Addgene plasmid #128317: pAAV-Ef1a-fDIO-JRGECO1a
Purpose: Expresses JRGECO1a under control of eukaryotic Ef1a promoter after Flp-dependent recombination.
Depositing lab: Patricia Jensen. Depositing organization: National Institute of Environmental Health Sciences (NIEHS).
Backbone
  Vector backbone: pAAV-Ef1a-fDIO
  Backbone manufacturer: Addgene # 55641
  Backbone size w/o insert (bp): 6323
  Total vector size (bp): 7025
  Modifications to backbone: EYFP cDNA removed by AscI-NheI double digest
  Vector type: Mammalian Expression, AAV
Growth in bacteria
  Bacterial resistance: Ampicillin, 100 μg/mL
  Growth temperature: 37°C
  Growth strain: NEB Stable
  Copy number: High Copy
Gene/Insert
  Gene/Insert name: NES-JRGECO1a
  Species: Synthetic
  Insert size (bp): 1431
  Promoter: Ef1a
  Tag / fusion protein: His Tag (N terminal on insert)
  Cloning method: Restriction Enzyme; 5′ cloning site AscI (destroyed during cloning); 3′ cloning site NheI (destroyed during cloning)
  Sequencing primers: 5′ CACCCACACAAAGGAAAAGGGCC; 3′ GCAATAGCATGATACAAAGG
Resource information
  A portion of this plasmid was derived from a plasmid made by: NES-JRGECO1a cDNA was obtained as a NotI-BglII fragment from Addgene #61563. Vector backbone was derived from Addgene # 55641.
Terms and licenses: Academic/Nonprofit Terms; Industry Terms: Not Available to Industry
How to cite: pAAV-Ef1a-fDIO-JRGECO1a was a gift from Patricia Jensen (Addgene plasmid # 128317 ; http://n2t.net/addgene:128317 ; RRID:Addgene_128317) For viral preps, please replace (Addgene plasmid # 128317) in the above sentence with: (Addgene viral prep # 128317-AAV1)
